>Addgene plasmid #154062 | EC71139 | addgene full sequence | sequence record 312952 | Addgene NGS Result
CTAAATTGTAAGCGTTAATATTTTGTTAAAATTCGCGTTAAATTTTTGTTAAATCAGCTCATTTTTTAAC
CAATAGGCCGAAATCGGCAAAATCCCTTATAAATCAAAAGAATAGACCGAGATAGGGTTGAGTGGCCGCT
ACAGGGCGCTCCCATTCGCCATTCAGGCTGCGCAACTGTTGGGAAGGGCGTTTCGGTGCGGGCCTCTTCG
CTATTACGCCAGCTGGCGAAAGGGGGATGTGCTGCAAGGCGATTAAGTTGGGTAACGCCAGGGTTTTCCC
AGTCACGACGTTGTAAAACGACGGCCAGTGAGCGCGACGTAATACGACTCACTATAGGGCGAATTGAGTG
AAGGCCGTCAAGGCCTAGGCGCGCCATGAGCTCCACTCTGTGGTCTCAGGAGCTGCAGTGCAGCGTGACC
CGGTCGTGCCCCTCTCTAGAGATAATGAGCATTGCATGTCTAAGTTATAAAAAATTACCACATATTTTTT
TTGTCACACTTGTTTGAAGTGCAGTTTATCTATCTTTATACATATATTTAAACTTTACTCTACGAATAAT
ATAATCTATAGTACTACAATAATATCAGTGTTTTAGAGAATCATATAAATGAACAGTTAGACATGGTCTA
AAGGACAATTGAGTATTTTGACAACAGGACTCTACAGTTTTATCTTTTTAGTGTGCATGTGTTCTCCTTT
TTTTTTGCAAATAGCTTCACCTATATAATACTTCATCCATTTTATTAGTACATCCATTTAGGGTTTAGGG
TTAATGGTTTTTATAGACTAATTTTTTTAGTACATCTATTTTATTCTATTTTAGCCTCTAAATTAAGAAA
ACTAAAACTCTATTTTAGTTTTTTTATTTAATAATTTAGATATAAAATAGAATAAAATAAAGTGACTAAA
AATTAAACAAATACCCTTTAAGAAATTAAAAAAACTAAGGAAACATTTTTCTTGTTTCGAGTAGATAATG
CCAGCCTGTTAAACGCCGTCGACGAGTCTAACGGACACCAACCAGCGAACCAGCAGCGTCGCGTCGGGCC
AAGCGAAGCAGACGGCACGGCATCTCTGTCGCTGCCTCTGGACCCCTCTCGAGAGTTCCGCTCCACCGTT
GGACTTGCTCCGCTGTCGGCATCCAGAAATTGCGTGGCGGAGCGGCAGACGTGAGCCGGCACGGCAGGCG
GCCTCCTCCTCCTCTCACGGCACCGGCAGCTACGGGGGATTCCTTTCCCACCGCTCCTTCGCTTTCCCTT
CCTCGCCCGCCGTAATAAATAGACACCCCCTCCACACCCTCTTTCCCCAACCTCGTGTTGTTCGGAGCGC
ACACACACACAACCAGATCTCCCCCAAATCCACCCGTCGGCACCTCCGCTTCAAGGTACGCCGCTCGTCC
TCCCCCCCCCCCCCTCTCTACCTTCTCTAGATCGGCGTTCCGGTCCATGGTTAGGGCCCGGTAGTTCTAC
TTCTGTTCATGTTTGTGTTAGATCCGTGTTTGTGTTAGATCCGTGCTGCTAGCGTTCGTACACGGATGCG
ACCTGTACGTCAGACACGTTCTGATTGCTAACTTGCCAGTGTTTCTCTTTGGGGAATCCTGGGATGGCTC
TAGCCGTTCCGCAGACGGGATCGATTTCATGATTTTTTTTGTTTCGTTGCATAGGGTTTGGTTTGCCCTT
TTCCTTTATTTCAATATATGCCGTGCACTTGTTTGTCGGGTCATCTTTTCATGCTTTTTTTTGTCTTGGT
TGTGATGATGTGGTCTGGTTGGGCGGTCGTTCTAGATCGGAGTAGAATTAATTCTGTTTCAAACTACCTG
GTGGATTTATTAATTTTGGATCTGTATGTGTGTGCCATACATATTCATAGTTACGAATTGAAGATGATGG
ATGGAAATATCGATCTAGGATAGGTATACATGTTGATGCGGGTTTTACTGATGCATATACAGAGATGCTT
TTTGTTCGCTTGGTTGTGATGATGTGGTGTGGTTGGGCGGTCGTTCATTCGTTCTAGATCGGAGTAGAAT
ACTGTTTCAAACTACCTGGTGTATTTATTAATTTTGGAACTGTATGTGTGTGTCATACATCTTCATAGTT
ACGAGTTTAAGATGGATGGAAATATCGATCTAGGATAGGTATACATGTTGATGTGGGTTTTACTGATGCA
TATACATGATGGCATATGCAGCATCTATTCATATGCTCTAACCTTGAGTACCTATCTATTATAATAAACA
AGTATGTTTTATAATTATTTTGATCTTGATATACTTGGATGATGGCATATGCAGCAGCTATATGTGGATT
TTTTTAGCCCTGCCTTCATACGCTATTTATTTGCTTGGTACTGTTTCTTTTGTCGATGCTCACCCTGTTG
TTTGGTGTTACTTCTGCAGTACTTGAGACCACGAAGTGGGTACCTCTTAATTAACTGGCCTCATGGGCCT
TCACTTCACTGCCCGCTTTCCAGTCGGGAAACCTGTCGTGCCAGCTGCATTAACATGGTCATAGCTGTTT
CCTTGCGTATTGGGCGCTCTCCGCTTCCTCGCTCACTGACTCGCTGCGCTCGGTCGTTCGGGTAAAGCCT
GGGGTGCCTAATGAGCAAAAGGCCAGCAAAAGGCCAGGAACCGTAAAAAGGCCGCGTTGCTGGCGTTTTT
CCATAGGCTCCGCCCCCCTGACGAGCATCACAAAAATCGACGCTCAAGTCAGAGGTGGCGAAACCCGACA
GGACTATAAAGATACCAGGCGTTTCCCCCTGGAAGCTCCCTCGTGCGCTCTCCTGTTCCGACCCTGCCGC
TTACCGGATACCTGTCCGCCTTTCTCCCTTCGGGAAGCGTGGCGCTTTCTCATAGCTCACGCTGTAGGTA
TCTCAGTTCGGTGTAGGTCGTTCGCTCCAAGCTGGGCTGTGTGCACGAACCCCCCGTTCAGCCCGACCGC
TGCGCCTTATCCGGTAACTATCGTCTTGAGTCCAACCCGGTAAGACACGACTTATCGCCACTGGCAGCAG
CCACTGGTAACAGGATTAGCAGAGCGAGGTATGTAGGCGGTGCTACAGAGTTCTTGAAGTGGTGGCCTAA
CTACGGCTACACTAGAAGAACAGTATTTGGTATCTGCGCTCTGCTGAAGCCAGTTACCTTCGGAAAAAGA
GTTGGTAGCTCTTGATCCGGCAAACAAACCACCGCTGGTAGCGGTGGTTTTTTTGTTTGCAAGCAGCAGA
TTACGCGCAGAAAAAAAGGATCTCAAGAAGATCCTTTGATCTTTTCTACGGGGTCTGACGCTCAGTGGAA
CGAAAACTCACGTTAAGGGATTTTGGTCATGAGATTATCAAAAAGGATCTTCACCTAGATCCTTTTAAAT
TAAAAATGAAGTTTTAAATCAATCTAAAGTATATATGAGTAAACTTGGTCTGACAGTTATTATTTACCCA
CCACTTTGGTAATTTCGCCTTTCACGTAATGCACAAATTCTTCCAGCTGATCCGCACGGCTGGCCAGACG
ATCTTCTTCCTGGCCCAGATACGCCTGACGCGCTTCCAGAATCACCGGCTGATACTGCGCCGGCAGACGT
TCCATGGCCCAATCCGCCGCCACATCTTTCGGCGCAATTTTGCCGGTCACCGCGCTATACCAAATACGGC
TCAGGGTCAGCACCACGTTGCGTTCATCACCCGCCCAATCCGGCGGGCTGTTCCACAGGGTCAGGGTTTC
GTTCAGCGCTTCAAACAGGTCCTGTTCCGGCACCGGATCAAACAGTTCTTCCGCTGCCGGACCAACCAGC
GCCACGCTATGTTCACGCGCTTTGGTCAGCAGAATGGCCAGATCGATATCAATGGTCGCCGGTTCAAAAA
TGCCGGCCAGAATATCGTTACGCTGCCATTCGCCAAACTGCAGCTCACGTTTCGCCGGATAACGCCACGG
AATAATGTCATCATGCACCACGATGGTCACTTCCACCGCACGCAGAATTTCGCTTTCACCCGGGCTCGCG
CTGGTTTCCAGCAGATCGTTAATCAGCGCACGACGGGTGGTTTCATCCAGACGCACGGTCACGGTCACCA
GCAGATCAATATCGCTATGCGGTTTCAGGCCGCCATCCACCGCGCTGCCATACAGATGCACGGCCAGCAG
GGTCGGTTCCAGATGACGTTCAATCACGCCCACCACTTCAGACAGCTGGGTGCTCACTTCCGCAATCACC
GCTTCACGCATAATGTTCAGTTTGGTTTTCGGACGGCTGCCCTGCTGGGTCACATCGTTGCTGCTCCACA
GCATCAGGCAACGGCCCACCGCATAACGCGCCTGCTGTTTGCTCGCACGCGGCATGCTCTGCACGCCAAA
AAAGCAATCATAGCACGCCATAAACACCGCCACCGCACCATTACCGCCGCTACGTTCGGTCAGGGTACGG
CTCCAATTACGGCTACGCATACTCTTCCTTTTTCAATATTATTGAAGCATTTATCAGGGTTATTGTCTCA
TGAGCGGATACATATTTGAATGTATTTAGAAAAATAAACAAATAGGGGTTCCGCGCACATTTCCCCGAAA
AGTGCCAC
Features (pLannotate 1.2.2; 9 found; start..end, strand, type, name):
      3..134     -  rep_origin     M13 ori (fragment): M13 bacteriophage origin of replication; arrow indicates direction of (+) strand synthesis
    155..311     -  CDS            lacZα (fragment): LacZα fragment of β-galactosidase; lacZ fragment
    320..338     +  promoter       T7 promoter: promoter for bacteriophage T7 RNA polymerase
    403..2399    +  promoter       Ubi promoter: maize polyubiquitin gene promoter
   2456..2503    -  CDS            lacI (fragment): lac repressor; lacI; The lac repressor binds to the lac operator to inhibit transcription in E. coli. This inhibition can be relieved by adding lactose or isopropyl-β-D-thiogalactopyranoside (IPTG).
   2540..2580    -  rep_origin     RSF ori (fragment): Plasmids containing the RSF 1030 origin of replication can be propagated in E. coli cells that contain additional plasmids with compatible origins.
   2658..3246    -  rep_origin     ori: high-copy-number ColE1/pMB1/pBR322/pUC origin of replication
   3423..4211    -  CDS            aadA: S3AD_ECOLX - Experimental evidence at protein level: Swiss-Prot protein existence level 1. Mediates bacterial resistance to the antibiotics streptomycin and spectinomycin. From Escherichia coli.
   4431..4535    -  promoter       AmpR promoter: bla
