[The description below was written by a language model from this plasmid's Addgene catalogue record and pLannotate feature annotations shown in this document.]
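Description:
EC71139 is a Level 0 Golden Gate part plasmid for plant synthetic biology, built on the pMS backbone used for commercially synthesised DNA. It is a small (about 4.6 kb), high-copy E. coli cloning vector that replicates from a ColE1/pUC-type origin and is selected with spectinomycin through the aadA aminoglycoside adenylyltransferase gene, which appears to be driven by the annotated AmpR (bla) promoter lying upstream of it. The remaining annotated backbone elements are short remnants (fragments of an M13 origin, lacZα, lacI and an RSF origin, plus a T7 promoter next to the insert). They are typical of the synthesis backbone and have no evident role in the part's function.

The payload is a roughly 2 kb synthetic copy of the Zea mays polyubiquitin (ZmUbi) promoter together with its 5' UTR, a strong constitutive regulatory region widely used to drive transgene expression in cereals. The sequence has been domesticated for Type IIS assembly: internal BsaI, Esp3I and BpiI recognition sites were removed, and flanking BsaI sites were added so that digestion releases the promoter module with defined overhangs. According to the record, these overhangs are compatible with "Level 0.5" assembly and the part is designated for a barley construct. The plasmid carries no coding sequence, terminator or plant selection marker of its own. It serves as a promoter donor for building multi-part transcriptional units, and was deposited as part of a toolkit for a heat-shock-inducible gene expression system in cereals.
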