Addgene plasmid #154062: EC71139
Purpose: Level 0 Golden Gate vector, containing the ZmUbi promoter and 5' UTR with Level 0.5-compatible overhangs (Barley Construct)
Depositing lab: Cristobal Uauy. Depositing organization: John Innes Centre. Publication: A heat-shock inducible system for flexible gene expression in cereals. Harrington SA, Backhaus AE, Fox S, Rogers C, Borrill P, Uauy C, Richardson A. Plant Methods. 2020 Oct 14;16:137. doi: 10.1186/s13007-020-00677-3. eCollection 2020. PubMed 33072173.
Backbone
  Vector backbone: pMS (standard backbone from GENEART, Thermofisher)
  Backbone manufacturer: GENEART
  Backbone size w/o insert (bp): 2609
  Total vector size (bp): 4558
  Vector type: Synthetic Biology
Growth in bacteria
  Bacterial resistance: Spectinomycin, 50 μg/mL
  Growth temperature: 37°C
  Growth strain: DH5alpha
  Copy number: High Copy
Gene/Insert
  Gene/Insert name: pZmUbi (alt name: Zea mays Ubiquitin Promoter)
  Species: Zea mays
  Insert size (bp): 2035
  Mutation: All BsaI, Esp3I and BpiI restriction sites were removed using synonymous changes, flanking BsaI sites were added
  Cloning method: Restriction Enzyme; 5′ cloning site BsaI (not destroyed); 3′ cloning site BsaI (not destroyed)
  Sequencing primers: 5′ GTAAAACGACGGCCAG
Resource information
  A portion of this plasmid was derived from a plasmid made by: Synthesised by GENEART
Terms and licenses: Academic/Nonprofit Terms; Industry Terms: Not Available to Industry
How to cite: EC71139 was a gift from Cristobal Uauy (Addgene plasmid # 154062 ; http://n2t.net/addgene:154062 ; RRID:Addgene_154062)
